Addgene plasmid #47781: RhopH3-bio
Purpose: Expresses enzymatically monobiotinylated full-length RhopH3 with no N-linked glycans upon cotransfection with BirA in mammalian cells. Contains a C-terminal rat Cd4 d3+4 tag.
Depositing lab: Gavin Wright. Depositing organization: Wellcome Sanger Institute. Publication: A library of functional recombinant cell surface and secreted Plasmodium falciparum merozoite proteins. Crosnier C, Wanaguru M, McDade B, Osier FH, Marsh K, Rayner JC, Wright GJ. Mol Cell Proteomics. 2013 Sep 16. 10.1074/mcp.O113.028357 PubMed 24043421.
Backbone
  Vector backbone: pTT3
  Backbone manufacturer: Yves Durocher, NRC
  Backbone size w/o insert (bp): 6633
  Total vector size (bp): 9252
  Vector type: Mammalian Expression
Growth in bacteria
  Bacterial resistance: Ampicillin, 100 μg/mL
  Growth temperature: 37°C
  Growth strain: DH5alpha
  Copy number: High Copy
Gene/Insert
  Gene/Insert name: Codon-optimised RhopH3
  Species: Synthetic; Plasmodium falciparum
  Insert size (bp): 2619
  Mutation: Exogenous signal peptide of mouse origin, changed Threonine97, Serine103, Serine223 and Threonine408 to Alanine residues
  Promoter: CMV
  Tag / fusion protein: rat Cd4 d3+4 (C terminal on backbone); enzymatic biotinylation sequence (C terminal on backbone)
  Cloning method: Restriction Enzyme; 5′ cloning site NotI (not destroyed); 3′ cloning site AscI (not destroyed)
  Sequencing primers: 5′ CMV-fwd
Resource information
  A portion of this plasmid was derived from a plasmid made by: pTT3 was obtained under an MTA from Yves Durocher, National Research Council of Canada- Biotechnology Research Institute
Terms and licenses: Academic/Nonprofit Terms; Industry Terms: Not Available to Industry
How to cite: RhopH3-bio was a gift from Gavin Wright (Addgene plasmid # 47781 ; http://n2t.net/addgene:47781 ; RRID:Addgene_47781)
