[The description below was written by a language model from this plasmid's Addgene catalogue record and pLannotate feature annotations shown in this document.]
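Description:
RhopH3-bio is a 9,252 bp mammalian expression plasmid built on the pTT3 backbone for transient production of a secreted, soluble form of the Plasmodium falciparum merozoite protein RhopH3. It is maintained in E. coli through a high-copy ColE1/pUC-type origin and selected with ampicillin via the β-lactamase gene. The backbone also carries a fragment of the Epstein-Barr virus oriP, an element that supports episomal maintenance in cells supplying EBNA1. Short lac and tet regulatory fragments in the annotation appear to be backbone remnants with no stated role.

Expression is driven by the CMV immediate early enhancer and promoter. These are followed by adenovirus-derived leader and splice sequences and a chimeric intron fragment, which generally improve transcript processing, and the unit is terminated by the rabbit β-globin polyadenylation signal. The 2,619 bp insert is a synthetic, codon-optimised RhopH3 coding sequence cloned between retained NotI and AscI sites. An exogenous mouse signal peptide, annotated as an immunoglobulin heavy chain variable region leader, directs the protein into the secretory pathway. Four residues (Thr97, Ser103, Ser223 and Thr408) are changed to alanine, consistent with the stated aim of producing a protein without N-linked glycans. The automated annotation recognises only the 3′ part of the insert as Plasmodium sequence, probably because of the recoding.

Downstream, the backbone supplies rat Cd4 domains 3 and 4 as a C-terminal tag, followed by an enzymatic biotinylation sequence that is recorded in the catalogue but not separately annotated. Cotransfection with BirA yields protein monobiotinylated at this site. The plasmid belongs to a library of recombinant merozoite cell surface and secreted proteins.
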