Features (pLannotate 1.2.2; 19 found; start..end, strand, type, name):
    154..533     +  enhancer       CMV enhancer: human cytomegalovirus immediate early enhancer
    535..734     +  promoter       CMV promoter: human cytomegalovirus (CMV) immediate early promoter
    802..840     +  misc_feature   Ad SA (fragment): adenovirus major late transcript splice acceptor (Friedrich and Soriano, 1991)
    873..1082    -  CDS            PTP (fragment): TERM_ADE02 - Experimental evidence at protein level: Swiss-Prot protein existence level 1. Protein covalently bound to the viral DNA that acts as a primer for viral genomic replication by DNA strand displacement. Assembles on the viral origin of replication in an initiation complex with viral polymerase, DBP, host NFIA and host POU2F1/OCT1. During initiation, the polymerase covalently couples the first dCTP with Ser- 580 of pTP. The terminal protein stimulates the template activity over 20 fold compared to protein-free templates. Neo-synthesized viral genomes are linked to two preterminal prot
   1113..1202    +  intron         chimeric intron (fragment): chimera between introns from adenovirus and immunoglobulin heavy chain genes
   1221..1267    +  CDS            IgH signal sequence (fragment): signal sequence from the mouse immunoglobulin heavy chain variable region
   3567..3965    +  CDS            RHOA_PLAFA: Experimental evidence at transcript level: Swiss-Prot protein existence level 2. From Plasmodium falciparum.
   3963..4526    +  CDS            Cd4 (fragment): CD4_RAT - Experimental evidence at protein level: Swiss-Prot protein existence level 1. Integral membrane glycoprotein that plays an essential role in the immune response and serves multiple functions in responses against both external and internal offenses. In T-cells, functions primarily as a coreceptor for MHC class II molecule:peptide complex. The antigens presented by class II peptides are derived from extracellular proteins while class I peptides are derived from cytosolic proteins. Interacts simultaneously with the T-cell receptor (TCR) and the MHC class II presented by antigen presenti
   4632..4687    +  polyA_signal   β-globin poly(A) signal: rabbit β-globin polyadenylation signal (Gil and Proudfoot, 1987)
   5201..6882    -  rep_origin     oriP (fragment): Epstein-Barr virus oriP replication origin (Yates et al., 2000)
   7009..7113    +  promoter       AmpR promoter: bla
   7114..7974    +  CDS            AmpR: β-lactamase; bla; confers resistance to ampicillin, carbenicillin, and related antibiotics
   8145..8733    +  rep_origin     ori: high-copy-number ColE1/pMB1/pBR322/pUC origin of replication
   8916..9008    +  CDS            lacI (fragment): lac repressor; lacI; The lac repressor binds to the lac operator to inhibit transcription in E. coli. This inhibition can be relieved by adding lactose or isopropyl-β-D-thiogalactopyranoside (IPTG).
   9021..9042    +  protein_bind   CAP binding site: CAP binding activates transcription in the presence of cAMP. E. coli catabolite activator protein
   9057..9087    +  promoter       lac promoter: promoter for the E. coli lac operon
   9095..9111    +  protein_bind   lac operator: The lac repressor binds to the lac operator to inhibit transcription in E. coli. This inhibition can be relieved by adding lactose or isopropyl-β-D-thiogalactopyranoside (IPTG). lac repressor encoded by lacI
   9181..9197    +  promoter       tet promoter (fragment): E. coli promoter for tetracycline efflux protein gene
   9207..9232    -  CDS            bla(M) (fragment): β-lactamase lacking the signal sequence; bla(M); allows cytosolic expression of β-lactamase
>Addgene plasmid #47781 | RhopH3-bio | depositor full sequence | sequence record 68810 | RhopH3-bio sequence 9252 bps
AGATCTATACATTGAATCAATATTGGCAATTAGCCATATTAGTCATTGGTTATATAGCATAAATCAATAT
TGGCTATTGGCCATTGCATACGTTGTATCTATATCATAATATGTACATTTATATTGGCTCATGTCCAATA
TGACCGCCATGTTGACATTGATTATTGACTAGTTATTAATAGTAATCAATTACGGGGTCATTAGTTCATA
GCCCATATATGGAGTTCCGCGTTACATAACTTACGGTAAATGGCCCGCCTGGCTGACCGCCCAACGACCC
CCGCCCATTGACGTCAATAATGACGTATGTTCCCATAGTAACGCCAATAGGGACTTTCCATTGACGTCAA
TGGGTGGAGTATTTACGGTAAACTGCCCACTTGGCAGTACATCAAGTGTATCATATGCCAAGTCCGCCCC
CTATTGACGTCAATGACGGTAAATGGCCCGCCTGGCATTATGCCCAGTACATGACCTTACGGGACTTTCC
TACTTGGCAGTACATCTACGTATTAGTCATCGCTATTACCATGGTGATGCGGTTTTGGCAGTACACCAAT
GGGCGTGGATAGCGGTTTGACTCACGGGGATTTCCAAGTCTCCACCCCATTGACGTCAATGGGAGTTTGT
TTTGGCACCAAAATCAACGGGACTTTCCAAAATGTCGTAATAACCCCGCCCCGTTGACGCAAATGGGCGG
TAGGCGTGTACGGTGGGAGGTCTATATAAGCAGAGCTCGTTTAGTGAACCGTCAGATCCTCACTCTCTTC
CGCATCGCTGTCTGCGAGGGCCAGCTGTTGGGCTCGCGGTTGAGGACAAACTCTTCGCGGTCTTTCCAGT
ACTCTTGGATCGGAAACCCGTCGGCCTCCGAACGGTACTCCGCCACCGAGGGACCTGAGCGAGTCCGCAT
CGACCGGATCGGAAAACCTCTCGAGAAAGGCGTCTAACCAGTCACAGTCGCAAGGTAGGCTGAGCACCGT
GGCGGGCGGCAGCGGGTGGCGGTCGGGGTTGTTTCTGGCGGAGGTGCTGCTGATGATGTAATTAAAGTAG
GCGGTCTTGAGACGGCGGATGGTCGAGGTGAGGTGTGGCAGGCTTGAGATCCAGCTGTTGGGGTGAGTAC
TCCCTCTCAAAAGCGGGCATTACTTCTGCGCTAAGATTGTCAGTTTCCAAAAACGAGGAGGATTTGATAT
TCACCTGGCCCGATCTGGCCATACACTTGAGTGACAATGACATCCACTTTGCCTTTCTCTCCACAGGTGT
CCACTCCCAGGTCCAAGTTTGCCACCATGGAGTTTCAGACCCAGGTACTCATGTCCCTGCTGCTCTGCAT
GTCTGGTGCGGCCGCCAAGGACGTGTTCGCCGGCTTCGTGACCAAGAAGCTGAAAACCCTGCTGGACTGC
AACTTCGCCCTGTACTACAACTTCAAGGGCAACGGCCCCGATGCCGGCAGCTTCCTGGACTTCGTGGACG
AGCCCGAGCAGTTCTATTGGTTCGTGGAGCACTTCCTGAGCGTGAAGTTCCGGGTGCCCAAGCACCTGAA
GGACAAGAACATCCACAACTTTGCCCCCTGCCTGAACAGAGCCTGGGTGTCCGAGTTCCTGAAAGAGTAC
GAGGAACCCTTCGTGAACCCCGTGATGAAGTTCCTGGACAAAGAGCAGCGGCTGTTCTTCACCTACAACT
TCGGCGACGTGGAGCCCCAGGGCAAGTACACCTACTTCCCCGTGAAAGAGTTCCACAAGTACTGCATCCT
GCCCCCCCTGATCAAGACCAACATCAAGGACGGCGAGAGCGGCGAGTTTCTGAAGTACCAGCTGAACAAA
GAGGAATACAAAGTCTTTCTGAGCAGCGTGGGCAGCCAGATGACCGCCATCAAGAACCTGTACAGCACCG
TGGAGGACGAGCAGCGGAAGCAGCTGCTGAAAGTGATCATCGAGAACGAGGCCACCAACGACATCAGCGT
GCAGTGCCCCACCTACAACATCAAGCTGCACTACACCAAAGAGTGCGCCAACAGCAACAACATCCTGAAG
TGCATCGACGAGTTTCTGCGCAAGACATGCGAGAAGAAAACCGAGAGCAAGCACCCCAGCGCCGATCTGT
GCGAGCATCTGCAGTTTCTGTTCGAGAGCCTGAAGAACCCCTACCTGGACAACTTCAAAAAGTTCATGAC
CAACAGCGACTTCACACTGATCAAGCCCCAGAGCGTGTGGAACGTGCCCATCTTCGACATCTACAAGCCC
AAGAACTACCTGGACTCCGTGCAGAACCTGGACACCGAGTGCTTCAAGAAACTGAACAGCAAGAACCTGA
TCTTCCTGAGCTTCCACGACGACATCCCCAACAACCCCTACTACAACGTGGAGCTGCAGGAAATCGTCAA
GCTGTCCACCTACACCTACAGCATCTTCGATAAGCTGTACAACTTCTTCTTCGTGTTCAAGAAGTCTGGC
GCCCCTATCAGCCCCGTGTCCGTGAAAGAACTGAGCCACAATATCGCCGACTTCAGCTTCAAAGAGGACA
ACAGCGAGATCCAGTGCCAGAACGTGCGGAAGTCCCTGGACCTGGAAGTGGACGTGGAGACAATGAAGGG
CATTGCCGCCGAGAAGCTGTGCAAGATCATCGAAAAGTTCATCCTGACCAAGGACGACGCCAGCAAGCCC
GAGAAGTCCGACATCCACCGGGGCTTCCGGATCCTGTGCATCCTGATCAGCACCCACGTGGAGGCCTACA
ATATCGTGCGGCAGCTGCTCAACATGGAAAGCATGATCAGCCTGACCCGGTACACCAGCCTGTACATCCA
CAAGTTCTTCAAGAGCGTGACCCTGCTGAAGGGCAACTTCCTGTACAAGAACAACAAGGCCATCCGCTAC
TCTAGAGCCTGCAGCAAGGCCAGCCTGCACGTGCCCAGCGTGCTGTACCGGCGGAACATCTACATCCCCG
AGACATTTCTGAGCCTGTACCTGGGCCTGAGCAACCTGGTGTCCAGCAACCCCAGCAGCCCCTTCTTCGA
GTACGCCATCATCGAGTTCCTCGTGACCTACTACAATAAGGGCAGCGAGAAGTTCGTGCTGTACTTCATC
AGCATCATCTCCGTGCTGTACATCAACGAGTACTACTACGAGCAGCTGTCCTGCTTCTACCCCAAAGAGT
TCGAGCTGATCAAGAGCCGGATGATCCACCCCAACATCGTGGACCGGATCCTGAAGGGAATCGACAACCT
GATGAAGTCCACCAGATACGACAAGATGCGGACCATGTACCTGGACTTTGAGAGCAGCGACATCTTCAGC
CGGGAGAAGGTGTTCACCGCCCTGTACAATTTCGACAGCTTCATCAAGACAAATGAGCAGCTGAAGAAGA
AGAACCTGGAAGAGATCTCCGAGATCCCCGTGCAGCTGGAAACCAGCAACGACGGCATCGGCTACCGGAA
GCAGGACGTGCTGTACGAGACAGACAAGCCTCAGACCATGGATGAGGCCAGCTACGAGGAAACCGTGGAC
GAGGACGCCCACCACGTGAACGAGAAGCAGCACAGCGCCCACTTTCTGGACGCCATTGCCGAGAAGGACA
TCCTGGAAGAAAAGACCAAGGACCAGGACCTGGAAATCGAGCTGTACAAGTACATGGGCCCCCTGAAAGA
GCAGAGCAAGAGCACCAGCGCCGCCAGCACCTCTGATGAGATCAGCGGCAGCGAGGGCCCTAGCACCGAG
AGCACCTCCACCGGCAACCAGGGCGAGGACAAGACCACCGACAACACCTACAAAGAGATGGAAGAACTCG
AGGAAGCCGAGGGCACCAGCAACCTGAAGAAGGGCCTGGAATTCTACAAGAGCAGCCTGAAGCTGGACCA
GCTGGATAAAGAGAAGCCCAAAAAGAAGAAGTCCAAGCGGAAGAAGAAGCGCGATAGCTCTAGCGACAGA
ATCCTGCTGGAAGAGAGCAAGACCTTCACCAGCGAGAACGAGCTGGGCGCGCCGTCGACCTCCATCACGG
CCTATAAGAGTGAGGGGGAGTCAGCGGAGTTCTCCTTCCCACTCAACCTTGGAGAGGAAAGCCTGCAGGG
AGAGTTGAGATGGAAGGCAGAGAAGGCTCCTTCTTCCCAGTCCTGGATCACCTTCTCCCTAAAGAACCAA
AAGGTGTCTGTGCAGAAGTCTACTAGCAACCCCAAGTTCCAGCTGTCCGAAACGCTCCCACTCACCCTTC
AGATACCCCAGGTCTCCCTTCAGTTTGCTGGTTCTGGCAACCTGACCCTGACTCTGGACAGAGGGATACT
GTATCAGGAAGTGAACCTGGTGGTGATGAAAGTGACTCAGCCCGACAGCAACACTTTGACCTGTGAGGTG
ATGGGACCCACCTCACCCAAGATGAGACTGATCTTGAAGCAGGAGAATCAGGAGGCCAGGGTCTCCAGGC
AGGAGAAAGTGATTCAAGTGCAGGCCCCTGAAGCAGGGGTGTGGCAATGTCTACTGAGTGAAGGTGAAGA
GGTCAAGATGGACTCCAAGATCCAGGTTTTATCCAAAGGGTTGAATTCCGGATCACTGCATCATATTCTG
GATGCACAGAAAATGGTGTGGAATCATCGTTAAGTCTAGACACGTGATTAATTAAGGATCCCCCGACCTC
GACCTCTGGCTAATAAAGGAAATTTATTTTCATTGCAATAGTGTGTTGGAATTTTTTGTGTCTCTCACTC
GGAAGGACATATGGGAGGGCAAATCATTTGGTCGAGATCCCTCGGAGATCTCTAGCTAGAGGATCGATCC
CCGCCCCGGACGAACTAAACCTGACTACGACATCTCTGCCCCTTCTTCGCGGGGCAGTGCATGTAATCCC
TTCAGTTGGTTGGTACAACTTGCCAACTGGGCCCTGTTCCACATGTGACACGGGGGGGGACCAAACACAA
AGGGGTTCTCTGACTGTAGTTGACATCCTTATAAATGGATGTGCACATTTGCCAACACTGAGTGGCTTTC
ATCCTGGAGCAGACTTTGCAGTCTGTGGACTGCAACACAACATTGCCTTTATGTGTAACTCTTGGCTGAA
GCTCTTACACCAATGCTGGGGGACATGTACCTCCCAGGGGCCCAGGAAGACTACGGGAGGCTACACCAAC
GTCAATCAGAGGGGCCTGTGTAGCTACCGATAAGCGGACCCTCAAGAGGGCATTAGCAATAGTGTTTATA
AGGCCCCCTTGTTAACCCTAAACGGGTAGCATATGCTTCCCGGGTAGTAGTATATACTATCCAGACTAAC
CCTAATTCAATAGCATATGTTACCCAACGGGAAGCATATGCTATCGAATTAGGGTTAGTAAAAGGGTCCT
AAGGAACAGCGATATCTCCCACCCCATGAGCTGTCACGGTTTTATTTACATGGGGTCAGGATTCCACGAG
GGTAGTGAACCATTTTAGTCACAAGGGCAGTGGCTGAAGATCAAGGAGCGGGCAGTGAACTCTCCTGAAT
CTTCGCCTGCTTCTTCATTCTCCTTCGTTTAGCTAATAGAATAACTGCTGAGTTGTGAACAGTAAGGTGT
ATGTGAGGTGCTCGAAAACAAGGTTTCAGGTGACGCCCCCAGAATAAAATTTGGACGGGGGGTTCAGTGG
TGGCATTGTGCTATGACACCAATATAACCCTCACAAACCCCTTGGGCAATAAATACTAGTGTAGGAATGA
AACATTCTGAATATCTTTAACAATAGAAATCCATGGGGTGGGGACAAGCCGTAAAGACTGGATGTCCATC
TCACACGAATTTATGGCTATGGGCAACACATAATCCTAGTGCAATATGATACTGGGGTTATTAAGATGTG
TCCCAGGCAGGGACCAAGACAGGTGAACCATGTTGTTACACTCTATTTGTAACAAGGGGAAAGAGAGTGG
ACGCCGACAGCAGCGGACTCCACTGGTTGTCTCTAACACCCCCGAAAATTAAACGGGGCTCCACGCCAAT
GGGGCCCATAAACAAAGACAAGTGGCCACTCTTTTTTTTGAAATTGTGGAGTGGGGGCACGCGTCAGCCC
CCACACGCCGCCCTGCGGTTTTGGACTGTAAAATAAGGGTGTAATAACTTGGCTGATTGTAACCCCGCTA
ACCACTGCGGTCAAACCACTTGCCCACAAAACCACTAATGGCACCCCGGGGAATACCTGCATAAGTAGGT
GGGCGGGCCAAGATAGGGGCGCGATTGCTGCGATCTGGAGGACAAATTACACACACTTGCGCCTGAGCGC
CAAGCACAGGGTTGTTGGTCCTCATATTCACGAGGTCGCTGAGAGCACGGTGGGCTAATGTTGCCATGGG
TAGCATATACTACCCAAATATCTGGATAGCATATGCTATCCTAATCTATATCTGGGTAGCATAGGCTATC
CTAATCTATATCTGGGTAGCATATGCTATCCTAATCTATATCTGGGTAGTATATGCTATCCTAATTTATA
TCTGGGTAGCATAGGCTATCCTAATCTATATCTGGGTAGCATATGCTATCCTAATCTATATCTGGGTAGT
ATATGCTATCCTAATCTGTATCCGGGTAGCATATGCTATCCTAATAGAGATTAGGGTAGTATATGCTATC
CTAATTTATATCTGGGTAGCATATACTACCCAAATATCTGGATAGCATATGCTATCCTAATCTATATCTG
GGTAGCATATGCTATCCTAATCTATATCTGGGTAGCATAGGCTATCCTAATCTATATCTGGGTAGCATAT
GCTATCCTAATCTATATCTGGGTAGTATATGCTATCCTAATTTATATCTGGGTAGCATAGGCTATCCTAA
TCTATATCTGGGTAGCATATGCTATCCTAATCTATATCTGGGTAGTATATGCTATCCTAATCTGTATCCG
GGTAGCATATGCTATCCTCATGATAAGCTGTCAAACATGAGAATTTTCTTGAAGACGAAAGGGCCTCGTG
ATACGCCTATTTTTATAGGTTAATGTCATGATAATAATGGTTTCTTAGACGTCAGGTGGCACTTTTCGGG
GAAATGTGCGCGGAACCCCTATTTGTTTATTTTTCTAAATACATTCAAATATGTATCCGCTCATGAGACA
ATAACCCTGATAAATGCTTCAATAATATTGAAAAAGGAAGAGTATGAGTATTCAACATTTCCGTGTCGCC
CTTATTCCCTTTTTTGCGGCATTTTGCCTTCCTGTTTTTGCTCACCCAGAAACGCTGGTGAAAGTAAAAG
ATGCTGAAGATCAGTTGGGTGCACGAGTGGGTTACATCGAACTGGATCTCAACAGCGGTAAGATCCTTGA
GAGTTTTCGCCCCGAAGAACGTTTTCCAATGATGAGCACTTTTAAAGTTCTGCTATGTGGCGCGGTATTA
TCCCGTGTTGACGCCGGGCAAGAGCAACTCGGTCGCCGCATACACTATTCTCAGAATGACTTGGTTGAGT
ACTCACCAGTCACAGAAAAGCATCTTACGGATGGCATGACAGTAAGAGAATTATGCAGTGCTGCCATAAC
CATGAGTGATAACACTGCGGCCAACTTACTTCTGACAACGATCGGAGGACCGAAGGAGCTAACCGCTTTT
TTGCACAACATGGGGGATCATGTAACTCGCCTTGATCGTTGGGAACCGGAGCTGAATGAAGCCATACCAA
ACGACGAGCGTGACACCACGATGCCTGCAGCAATGGCAACAACGTTGCGCAAACTATTAACTGGCGAACT
ACTTACTCTAGCTTCCCGGCAACAATTAATAGACTGGATGGAGGCGGATAAAGTTGCAGGACCACTTCTG
CGCTCGGCCCTTCCGGCTGGCTGGTTTATTGCTGATAAATCTGGAGCCGGTGAGCGTGGGTCTCGCGGTA
TCATTGCAGCACTGGGGCCAGATGGTAAGCCCTCCCGTATCGTAGTTATCTACACGACGGGGAGTCAGGC
AACTATGGATGAACGAAATAGACAGATCGCTGAGATAGGTGCCTCACTGATTAAGCATTGGTAACTGTCA
GACCAAGTTTACTCATATATACTTTAGATTGATTTAAAACTTCATTTTTAATTTAAAAGGATCTAGGTGA
AGATCCTTTTTGATAATCTCATGACCAAAATCCCTTAACGTGAGTTTTCGTTCCACTGAGCGTCAGACCC
CGTAGAAAAGATCAAAGGATCTTCTTGAGATCCTTTTTTTCTGCGCGTAATCTGCTGCTTGCAAACAAAA
AAACCACCGCTACCAGCGGTGGTTTGTTTGCCGGATCAAGAGCTACCAACTCTTTTTCCGAAGGTAACTG
GCTTCAGCAGAGCGCAGATACCAAATACTGTTCTTCTAGTGTAGCCGTAGTTAGGCCACCACTTCAAGAA
CTCTGTAGCACCGCCTACATACCTCGCTCTGCTAATCCTGTTACCAGTGGCTGCTGCCAGTGGCGATAAG
TCGTGTCTTACCGGGTTGGACTCAAGACGATAGTTACCGGATAAGGCGCAGCGGTCGGGCTGAACGGGGG
GTTCGTGCACACAGCCCAGCTTGGAGCGAACGACCTACACCGAACTGAGATACCTACAGCGTGAGCTATG
AGAAAGCGCCACGCTTCCCGAAGGGAGAAAGGCGGACAGGTATCCGGTAAGCGGCAGGGTCGGAACAGGA
GAGCGCACGAGGGAGCTTCCAGGGGGAAACGCCTGGTATCTTTATAGTCCTGTCGGGTTTCGCCACCTCT
GACTTGAGCGTCGATTTTTGTGATGCTCGTCAGGGGGGCGGAGCCTATGGAAAAACGCCAGCAACGCGGC
CTTTTTACGGTTCCTGGCCTTTTGCTGGCCTTTTGCTCACATGTTCTTTCCTGCGTTATCCCCTGATTCT
GTGGATAACCGTATTACCGCCTTTGAGTGAGCTGATACCGCTCGCCGCAGCCGAACGACCGAGCGCAGCG
AGTCAGTGAGCGAGGAAGCGGAAGAGCGCCCAATACGCAAACCGCCTCTCCCCGCGCGTTGGCCGATTCA
TTAATGCAGCTGGCACGACAGGTTTCCCGACTGGAAAGCGGGCAGTGAGCGCAACGCAATTAATGTGAGT
TAGCTCACTCATTAGGCACCCCAGGCTTTACACTTTATGCTTCCGGCTCGTATGTTGTGTGGAATTGTGA
GCGGATAACAATTTCACACAGGAAACAGCTATGACCATGATTACGCCAAGCTCTAGCTAGAGGTCGACCA
ATTCTCATGTTTGACAGCTTATCATCGCAGATCCGGGCAACGTTGTTGCCATTGCTGCAGGCGCAGAACT
GGTAGGTATGGA
