>Addgene plasmid #47781 | RhopH3-bio | addgene partial sequence | sequence record 71154 | CMV-F 5'-CGCAAATGGGCGGTAGGCGTG-3'
TGAACCGTCAGATCCTCACTCTCTTCCGCATCGCTGTCTGCGAGGGCCAGCTGTTGGGCTCGCGGTTGAG
GACAAACTCTTCGCGGTCTTTCCAGTACTCTTGGATCGGAAACCCGTCGGCCTCCGAACGGTACTCCGCC
ACCGAGGGACCTGAGCGAGTCCGCATCGACCGGATCGGAAAACCTCTCGAGAAAGGCGTCTAACCAGTCA
CAGTCGCAAGGTAGGCTGAGCACCGTGGCGGGCGGCAGCGGGTGGCGGTCGGGGTTGTTTCTGGCGGAGG
TGCTGCTGATGATGTAATTAAAGTAGGCGGTCTTGAGACGGCGGATGGTCGAGGTGAGGTGTGGCAGGCT
TGAGATCCAGCTGTTGGGGTGAGTACTCCCTCTCAAAAGCGGGCATTACTTCTGCGCTAAGATTGTCAGT
TTCCAAAAACGAGGAGGATTTGATATTCACCTGGCCCGATCTGGCCATACACTTGAGTGACAATGACATC
CACTTTGCCTTTCTCTCCACAGGTGTCCACTCCCAGGTCCAAGTTTGCCACCATGGAGTTTCAGACCCAG
GTACTCATGTCCCTGCTGCTCTGCATGTCTGGTGCGGCCGCCAAGGACGTGTTCGCCGGCTTCGTGACCA
AGAAGCTGAAAACCCTGCTGGACTGCAACTTCGCCCTGTACTACAACTTCAAGGGCAACGGCCCCGATGC
CGGCAGCTTCCTGGACTTCGTGGACGAGCCCGAGCAGTTCTATTGGTTCGTGGAGCACTTCCTGAGCGTG
AAGTTCCGGGTGCCCAAGCACCTGAAGGACAAGAACATCCACAACTTTGCCCCCTGCCTGAACAGAGCCT
GGGTGTCCGAGTTCCTGAAAGAGTACGAGGAACCCTTCGTGAACCCCGTGATGAAGTTCCTGGACAAAGA
