>Addgene plasmid #47781 | RhopH3-bio | addgene partial sequence | sequence record 71513 | EBVori-F 5'-CCACTCAGTGTTGGCAAATG-3'
AGAACCCCTTTGTGTTTGGTCCCCCCCCGTGTCACATGTGGAACAGGGCCCAGTTGGCAAGTTGTACCAA
CCAACTGAAGGGATTACATGCACTGCCCCGCGAAGAAGGGGCAGAGATGTCGTAGTCAGGTTTAGTTCGT
CCGGGGCGGGGATCGATCCTCTAGCTAGAGATCTCCGAGGGATCTCGACCAAATGATTTGCCCTCCCATA
TGTCCTTCCGAGTGAGAGACACAAAAAATTCCAACACACTATTGCAATGAAAATAAATTTCCTTTATTAG
CCAGAGGTCGAGGTCGGGGGATCCTTAATTAATCACGTGTCTAGACTTAACGATGATTCCACACCATTTT
CTGTGCATCCAGAATATGATGCAGTGATCCGGAATTCAACCCTTTGGATAAAACCTGGATCTTGGAGTCC
ATCTTGACCTCTTCACCTTCACTCAGTAGACATTGCCACACCCCTGCTTCAGGGGCCTGCACTTGAATCA
CTTTCTCCTGCCTGGAGACCCTGGCCTCCTGATTCTCCTGCTTCAAGATCAGTCTCATCTTGGGTGAGGT
GGGTCCCATCACCTCACAGGTCAAAGTGTTGCTGTCGGGCTGAGTCACTTTCATCACCACCAGGTTCACT
TCCTGATACAGTATCCCTCTGTCCAGAGTCAGGGTCAGGTTGCCAGAACCAGCAAACTGAAGGGAGACCT
GGGGTATCTGAAGGGTGAGTGGGAGCGTTTCGGACAGCTGGAACTTGGGGTTGCTAGTAGACTTCTGCAC
AGACACCTTTTGGTTCTTTAGGGAGAAGGTGATCCAGGACTGGGAAGAAGGAGCCTTCTCTGCCTTCCAT
CTCAACTCTCCCTGCAGGCTTTCCTCTCCAAGGTTGAGTGGGAAGGAGAACTCCGCTGACTCCCCCTCAC
TCTTATAGGCCGTGATGGAGGTCGACGGCGCGCCCAGCTCGTTCTC
