>Addgene plasmid #47781 | RhopH3-bio | addgene partial sequence | sequence record 72213 | rCd4-R 5'-TCCCTGCAGGCTTTCCTCTCCAAGGTTGAG-3'
CCTCACTCTTATAGGCCGTGATGGAGGTCGACGGCGCGCCCAGCTCGTTCTCGCTGGTGAAGGTCTTGCT
CTCTTCCAGCAGGATTCTGTCGCTAGAGCTATCGCGCTTCTTCTTCCGCTTGGACTTCTTCTTTTTGGGC
TTCTCTTTATCCAGCTGGTCCAGCTTCAGGCTGCTCTTGTAGAATTCCAGGCCCTTCTTCAGGTTGCTGG
TGCCCTCGGCTTCCTCGAGTTCTTCCATCTCTTTGTAGGTGTTGTCGGTGGTCTTGTCCTCGCCCTGGTT
GCCGGTGGAGGTGCTCTCGGTGCTAGGGCCCTCGCTGCCGCTGATCTCATCAGAGGTGCTGGCGGCGCTG
GTGCTCTTGCTCTGCTCTTTCAGGGGGCCCATGTACTTGTACAGCTCGATTTCCAGGTCCTGGTCCTTGG
TCTTTTCTTCCAGGATGTCCTTCTCGGCAATGGCGTCCAGAAAGTGGGCGCTGTGCTGCTTCTCGTTCAC
GTGGTGGGCGTCCTCGTCCACGGTTTCCTCGTAGCTGGCCTCATCCATGGTCTGAGGCTTGTCTGTCTCG
TACAGCACGTCCTGCTTCCGGTAGCCGATGCCGTCGTTGCTGGTTTCCAGCTGCACGGGGATCTCGGAGA
TCTCTTCCAGGTTCTTCTTCTTCAGCTGCTCATTTGTCTTGATGAAGCTGTCGAAATTGTACAGGGCGGT
GAACACCTTCTCCCGGCTGAAGATGTCGCTGCTCTCAAAGTCCAGGTACATGGTCCGCATCTTGTCGTAT
CTGGTGGACTTCATCAGGTTGTCGATTCCCTTCAGGATCCGGTCCACGATGTTGGGGTGGATCATCCGGC
TCTTGATCAGCTCGAACTCTTTGGGG
